Addgene plasmid #119756: pGEX6P1-N-HA
Purpose: (Empty Backbone) Allows cloning of gene of interest into bacterial expression vector with PreScission Protease cleavable N-terminal GST tag, and a retained N-terminal HA tag.
Depositing lab: Andrew Jackson & Martin Reijns. Depositing organization: University of Edinburgh.
Backbone
  Vector backbone: pGEX-6-P1
  Backbone manufacturer: Amersham
  Backbone size (bp): 5000
  Modifications to backbone: HA tag cloned into BamHI site of pGEX6P1, BamHI site only intact on 5' end
  Vector type: Bacterial Expression
  Promoter: tac promoter
  Tag / fusion protein: GST (N terminal on insert); HA (N terminal on insert)
Growth in bacteria
  Bacterial resistance: Ampicillin, 100 μg/mL
  Growth temperature: 37°C
  Growth strain: DH5alpha
  Copy number: High Copy
Gene/Insert
  Cloning method: Restriction Enzyme
  Sequencing primers: 5′ PGEX5' - GGGCTGGCAAGCCACGTTTGGTG; 3′ PGEX3' - CCGGGAGCTGCATGTGTCAGAGG
Terms and licenses: Academic/Nonprofit Terms; Industry Terms: Not Available to Industry
How to cite: pGEX6P1-N-HA was a gift from Andrew Jackson & Martin Reijns (Addgene plasmid # 119756 ; http://n2t.net/addgene:119756 ; RRID:Addgene_119756)
