[The description below was written by a language model from this plasmid's Addgene catalogue record and pLannotate feature annotations shown in this document.]
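Description:
pGEX6P1-N-HA is an empty bacterial expression backbone derived from pGEX-6P-1, designed for producing recombinant proteins in E. coli as N-terminal GST fusions that also carry an HA epitope. It is about 5 kb (5,017 nt in both the depositor and sequencing-verified records, which show the same set of features with different numbering origins). It replicates from a ColE1/pMB1-type origin, is listed as high copy, and is selected with ampicillin through the β-lactamase gene and its native promoter.

Expression is driven by the tac promoter, a strong trp/lac hybrid, followed by a lac operator. The plasmid carries its own lacI repressor gene, so transcription is held off until induced with IPTG. One annotation calls the lacI promoter the up-mutant lacIq form and the other calls it plain lacI. Downstream lies the Schistosoma japonicum glutathione S-transferase coding sequence, followed after a short gap by a 27-nt match annotated as a fragment of 3xHA, consistent with a single HA tag. According to the record, the HA sequence was inserted into the BamHI site of the parent vector, leaving BamHI intact only on the 5' side. The PreScission protease site is not annotated in the feature tables, but the catalogue entry describes the GST tag as cleavable by this protease, with the HA tag retained on the released protein.

A gene of interest is inserted by restriction cloning downstream of the HA tag. The fusion can then be purified through its GST moiety, the GST removed by cleavage, and the product detected or captured by its HA epitope. The remaining annotations (lac promoter/lacZα remnant, rop, bom and yciV fragments) are backbone remnants.
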