Features (pLannotate 1.2.2; 17 found; start..end, strand, type, name):
      6..107     -  CDS            yciV (fragment): RNAAM_ECOLI - Also known as trpH From Escherichia coli (strain K12).
    183..211     +  promoter       tac promoter: strong E. coli promoter; hybrid between the trp and lac UV5 promoters
    219..235     +  protein_bind   lac operator: The lac repressor binds to the lac operator to inhibit transcription in E. coli. This inhibition can be relieved by adding lactose or isopropyl-β-D-thiogalactopyranoside (IPTG). lac repressor encoded by lacI
    258..911     +  CDS            GST26_SCHJA: Experimental evidence at protein level: Swiss-Prot protein existence level 1. GST isoenzymes appear to play a central role in the parasite detoxification system. Other functions are also suspected including a role in increasing the solubility of haematin in the parasite gut. From Schistosoma japonicum (Blood fluke).
    951..977     +  CDS            3xHA (fragment): three tandem HA epitope tags
   1034..1073    +  CDS            rop (fragment): Rop protein, which maintains plasmids at low copy number; rop
   1175..1215    +  misc_feature   bom (fragment): basis of mobility region from pBR322
   1320..1424    +  promoter       AmpR promoter: bla
   1425..2285    +  CDS            AmpR: β-lactamase; bla; confers resistance to ampicillin, carbenicillin, and related antibiotics
   2456..3044    +  rep_origin     ori: high-copy-number ColE1/pMB1/pBR322/pUC origin of replication
   3230..3281    -  misc_feature   bom (fragment): basis of mobility region from pBR322
   3288..3365    +  promoter       lacIq promoter: lacI (mutant); In the lacIq allele, a single base change in the promoter boosts expression of the lacI gene about 10-fold.
   3366..4448    +  CDS            lacI: lac repressor; lacI; The lac repressor binds to the lac operator to inhibit transcription in E. coli. This inhibition can be relieved by adding lactose or isopropyl-β-D-thiogalactopyranoside (IPTG).
   4461..4482    +  protein_bind   CAP binding site: CAP binding activates transcription in the presence of cAMP. E. coli catabolite activator protein
   4497..4527    +  promoter       lac promoter: promoter for the E. coli lac operon
   4535..4551    +  protein_bind   lac operator: The lac repressor binds to the lac operator to inhibit transcription in E. coli. This inhibition can be relieved by adding lactose or isopropyl-β-D-thiogalactopyranoside (IPTG). lac repressor encoded by lacI
   4571..4744    +  CDS            lacZα: LacZα fragment of β-galactosidase; lacZ fragment
>Addgene plasmid #119756 | pGEX6P1-N-HA | depositor full sequence | sequence record 226708 | pGEX6P1-N-HA sequence 5017 bps
ACGTTATCGACTGCACGGTGCACCAATGCTTCTGGCGTCAGGCAGCCATCGGAAGCTGTGGTATGGCTGT
GCAGGTCGTAAATCACTGCATAATTCGTGTCGCTCAAGGCGCACTCCCGTTCTGGATAATGTTTTTTGCG
CCGACATCATAACGGTTCTGGCAAATATTCTGAAATGAGCTGTTGACAATTAATCATCGGCTCGTATAAT
GTGTGGAATTGTGAGCGGATAACAATTTCACACAGGAAACAGTATTCATGTCCCCTATACTAGGTTATTG
GAAAATTAAGGGCCTTGTGCAACCCACTCGACTTCTTTTGGAATATCTTGAAGAAAAATATGAAGAGCAT
TTGTATGAGCGCGATGAAGGTGATAAATGGCGAAACAAAAAGTTTGAATTGGGTTTGGAGTTTCCCAATC
TTCCTTATTATATTGATGGTGATGTTAAATTAACACAGTCTATGGCCATCATACGTTATATAGCTGACAA
GCACAACATGTTGGGTGGTTGTCCAAAAGAGCGTGCAGAGATTTCAATGCTTGAAGGAGCGGTTTTGGAT
ATTAGATACGGTGTTTCGAGAATTGCATATAGTAAAGACTTTGAAACTCTCAAAGTTGATTTTCTTAGCA
AGCTACCTGAAATGCTGAAAATGTTCGAAGATCGTTTATGTCATAAAACATATTTAAATGGTGATCATGT
AACCCATCCTGACTTCATGTTGTATGACGCTCTTGATGTTGTTTTATACATGGACCCAATGTGCCTGGAT
GCGTTCCCAAAATTAGTTTGTTTTAAAAAACGTATTGAAGCTATCCCACAAATTGATAAGTACTTGAAAT
CCAGCAAGTATATAGCATGGCCTTTGCAGGGCTGGCAAGCCACGTTTGGTGGTGGCGACCATCCTCCAAA
ATCGGATCTGGAAGTTCTGTTCCAGGGGCCCCTGGGATCCTACCCATACGATGTTCCAGATTACGCTCGA
TCCCCGGAATTCCCGGGTCGACTCGAGCGGCCGCATCGTGACTGACTGACGATCTGCCTCGCGCGTTTCG
GTGATGACGGTGAAAACCTCTGACACATGCAGCTCCCGGAGACGGTCACAGCTTGTCTGTAAGCGGATGC
CGGGAGCAGACAAGCCCGTCAGGGCGCGTCAGCGGGTGTTGGCGGGTGTCGGGGCGCAGCCATGACCCAG
TCACGTAGCGATAGCGGAGTGTATAATTCTTGAAGACGAAAGGGCCTCGTGATACGCCTATTTTTATAGG
TTAATGTCATGATAATAATGGTTTCTTAGACGTCAGGTGGCACTTTTCGGGGAAATGTGCGCGGAACCCC
TATTTGTTTATTTTTCTAAATACATTCAAATATGTATCCGCTCATGAGACAATAACCCTGATAAATGCTT
CAATAATATTGAAAAAGGAAGAGTATGAGTATTCAACATTTCCGTGTCGCCCTTATTCCCTTTTTTGCGG
CATTTTGCCTTCCTGTTTTTGCTCACCCAGAAACGCTGGTGAAAGTAAAAGATGCTGAAGATCAGTTGGG
TGCACGAGTGGGTTACATCGAACTGGATCTCAACAGCGGTAAGATCCTTGAGAGTTTTCGCCCCGAAGAA
CGTTTTCCAATGATGAGCACTTTTAAAGTTCTGCTATGTGGCGCGGTATTATCCCGTGTTGACGCCGGGC
AAGAGCAACTCGGTCGCCGCATACACTATTCTCAGAATGACTTGGTTGAGTACTCACCAGTCACAGAAAA
GCATCTTACGGATGGCATGACAGTAAGAGAATTATGCAGTGCTGCCATAACCATGAGTGATAACACTGCG
GCCAACTTACTTCTGACAACGATCGGAGGACCGAAGGAGCTAACCGCTTTTTTGCACAACATGGGGGATC
ATGTAACTCGCCTTGATCGTTGGGAACCGGAGCTGAATGAAGCCATACCAAACGACGAGCGTGACACCAC
GATGCCTGCAGCAATGGCAACAACGTTGCGCAAACTATTAACTGGCGAACTACTTACTCTAGCTTCCCGG
CAACAATTAATAGACTGGATGGAGGCGGATAAAGTTGCAGGACCACTTCTGCGCTCGGCCCTTCCGGCTG
GCTGGTTTATTGCTGATAAATCTGGAGCCGGTGAGCGTGGGTCTCGCGGTATCATTGCAGCACTGGGGCC
AGATGGTAAGCCCTCCCGTATCGTAGTTATCTACACGACGGGGAGTCAGGCAACTATGGATGAACGAAAT
AGACAGATCGCTGAGATAGGTGCCTCACTGATTAAGCATTGGTAACTGTCAGACCAAGTTTACTCATATA
TACTTTAGATTGATTTAAAACTTCATTTTTAATTTAAAAGGATCTAGGTGAAGATCCTTTTTGATAATCT
CATGACCAAAATCCCTTAACGTGAGTTTTCGTTCCACTGAGCGTCAGACCCCGTAGAAAAGATCAAAGGA
TCTTCTTGAGATCCTTTTTTTCTGCGCGTAATCTGCTGCTTGCAAACAAAAAAACCACCGCTACCAGCGG
TGGTTTGTTTGCCGGATCAAGAGCTACCAACTCTTTTTCCGAAGGTAACTGGCTTCAGCAGAGCGCAGAT
ACCAAATACTGTCCTTCTAGTGTAGCCGTAGTTAGGCCACCACTTCAAGAACTCTGTAGCACCGCCTACA
TACCTCGCTCTGCTAATCCTGTTACCAGTGGCTGCTGCCAGTGGCGATAAGTCGTGTCTTACCGGGTTGG
ACTCAAGACGATAGTTACCGGATAAGGCGCAGCGGTCGGGCTGAACGGGGGGTTCGTGCACACAGCCCAG
CTTGGAGCGAACGACCTACACCGAACTGAGATACCTACAGCGTGAGCTATGAGAAAGCGCCACGCTTCCC
GAAGGGAGAAAGGCGGACAGGTATCCGGTAAGCGGCAGGGTCGGAACAGGAGAGCGCACGAGGGAGCTTC
CAGGGGGAAACGCCTGGTATCTTTATAGTCCTGTCGGGTTTCGCCACCTCTGACTTGAGCGTCGATTTTT
GTGATGCTCGTCAGGGGGGCGGAGCCTATGGAAAAACGCCAGCAACGCGGCCTTTTTACGGTTCCTGGCC
TTTTGCTGGCCTTTTGCTCACATGTTCTTTCCTGCGTTATCCCCTGATTCTGTGGATAACCGTATTACCG
CCTTTGAGTGAGCTGATACCGCTCGCCGCAGCCGAACGACCGAGCGCAGCGAGTCAGTGAGCGAGGAAGC
GGAAGAGCGCCTGATGCGGTATTTTCTCCTTACGCATCTGTGCGGTATTTCACACCGCATAAATTCCGAC
ACCATCGAATGGTGCAAAACCTTTCGCGGTATGGCATGATAGCGCCCGGAAGAGAGTCAATTCAGGGTGG
TGAATGTGAAACCAGTAACGTTATACGATGTCGCAGAGTATGCCGGTGTCTCTTATCAGACCGTTTCCCG
CGTGGTGAACCAGGCCAGCCACGTTTCTGCGAAAACGCGGGAAAAAGTGGAAGCGGCGATGGCGGAGCTG
AATTACATTCCCAACCGCGTGGCACAACAACTGGCGGGCAAACAGTCGTTGCTGATTGGCGTTGCCACCT
CCAGTCTGGCCCTGCACGCGCCGTCGCAAATTGTCGCGGCGATTAAATCTCGCGCCGATCAACTGGGTGC
CAGCGTGGTGGTGTCGATGGTAGAACGAAGCGGCGTCGAAGCCTGTAAAGCGGCGGTGCACAATCTTCTC
GCGCAACGCGTCAGTGGGCTGATCATTAACTATCCGCTGGATGACCAGGATGCCATTGCTGTGGAAGCTG
CCTGCACTAATGTTCCGGCGTTATTTCTTGATGTCTCTGACCAGACACCCATCAACAGTATTATTTTCTC
CCATGAAGACGGTACGCGACTGGGCGTGGAGCATCTGGTCGCATTGGGTCACCAGCAAATCGCGCTGTTA
GCGGGCCCATTAAGTTCTGTCTCGGCGCGTCTGCGTCTGGCTGGCTGGCATAAATATCTCACTCGCAATC
AAATTCAGCCGATAGCGGAACGGGAAGGCGACTGGAGTGCCATGTCCGGTTTTCAACAAACCATGCAAAT
GCTGAATGAGGGCATCGTTCCCACTGCGATGCTGGTTGCCAACGATCAGATGGCGCTGGGCGCAATGCGC
GCCATTACCGAGTCCGGGCTGCGCGTTGGTGCGGATATCTCGGTAGTGGGATACGACGATACCGAAGACA
GCTCATGTTATATCCCGCCGTCAACCACCATCAAACAGGATTTTCGCCTGCTGGGGCAAACCAGCGTGGA
CCGCTTGCTGCAACTCTCTCAGGGCCAGGCGGTGAAGGGCAATCAGCTGTTGCCCGTCTCACTGGTGAAA
AGAAAAACCACCCTGGCGCCCAATACGCAAACCGCCTCTCCCCGCGCGTTGGCCGATTCATTAATGCAGC
TGGCACGACAGGTTTCCCGACTGGAAAGCGGGCAGTGAGCGCAACGCAATTAATGTGAGTTAGCTCACTC
ATTAGGCACCCCAGGCTTTACACTTTATGCTTCCGGCTCGTATGTTGTGTGGAATTGTGAGCGGATAACA
ATTTCACACAGGAAACAGCTATGACCATGATTACGGATTCACTGGCCGTCGTTTTACAACGTCGTGACTG
GGAAAACCCTGGCGTTACCCAACTTAATCGCCTTGCAGCACATCCCCCTTTCGCCAGCTGGCGTAATAGC
GAAGAGGCCCGCACCGATCGCCCTTCCCAACAGTTGCGCAGCCTGAATGGCGAATGGCGCTTTGCCTGGT
TTCCGGCACCAGAAGCGGTGCCGGAAAGCTGGCTGGAGTGCGATCTTCCTGAGGCCGATACTGTCGTCGT
CCCCTCAAACTGGCAGATGCACGGTTACGATGCGCCCATCTACACCAACGTAACCTATCCCATTACGGTC
AATCCGCCGTTTGTTCCCACGGAGAATCCGACGGGTTGTTACTCGCTCACATTTAATGTTGATGAAAGCT
GGCTACAGGAAGGCCAGACGCGAATTATTTTTGATGGCGTTGGAATT
