Features (pLannotate 1.2.2; 17 found; start..end, strand, type, name):
    102..123     +  protein_bind   CAP binding site: CAP binding activates transcription in the presence of cAMP. E. coli catabolite activator protein
    138..168     +  promoter       lac promoter: promoter for the E. coli lac operon
    176..192     +  protein_bind   lac operator: The lac repressor binds to the lac operator to inhibit transcription in E. coli. This inhibition can be relieved by adding lactose or isopropyl-β-D-thiogalactopyranoside (IPTG). lac repressor encoded by lacI
    212..385     +  CDS            lacZα: LacZα fragment of β-galactosidase; lacZ fragment
    649..765     -  CDS            yciV (fragment): RNAAM_ECOLI - Also known as trpH From Escherichia coli (strain K12).
    841..869     +  promoter       tac promoter: strong E. coli promoter; hybrid between the trp and lac UV5 promoters
    877..893     +  protein_bind   lac operator: The lac repressor binds to the lac operator to inhibit transcription in E. coli. This inhibition can be relieved by adding lactose or isopropyl-β-D-thiogalactopyranoside (IPTG). lac repressor encoded by lacI
    916..1569    +  CDS            GST26_SCHJA: Experimental evidence at protein level: Swiss-Prot protein existence level 1. GST isoenzymes appear to play a central role in the parasite detoxification system. Other functions are also suspected including a role in increasing the solubility of haematin in the parasite gut. From Schistosoma japonicum (Blood fluke).
   1609..1635    +  CDS            3xHA (fragment): three tandem HA epitope tags
   1692..1731    +  CDS            rop (fragment): Rop protein, which maintains plasmids at low copy number; rop
   1833..1873    +  misc_feature   bom (fragment): basis of mobility region from pBR322
   1978..2082    +  promoter       AmpR promoter: bla
   2083..2943    +  CDS            AmpR: β-lactamase; bla; confers resistance to ampicillin, carbenicillin, and related antibiotics
   3114..3702    +  rep_origin     ori: high-copy-number ColE1/pMB1/pBR322/pUC origin of replication
   3888..3939    -  misc_feature   bom (fragment): basis of mobility region from pBR322
   3946..4023    +  promoter       lacI promoter: lacI
   4024..89      +  CDS            lacI (across the origin): lac repressor; lacI; The lac repressor binds to the lac operator to inhibit transcription in E. coli. This inhibition can be relieved by adding lactose or isopropyl-β-D-thiogalactopyranoside (IPTG).
>Addgene plasmid #119756 | pGEX6P1-N-HA | addgene full sequence | sequence record 233665 | Addgene NGS Result
CCAATACGCAAACCGCCTCTCCCCGCGCGTTGGCCGATTCATTAATGCAGCTGGCACGACAGGTTTCCCG
ACTGGAAAGCGGGCAGTGAGCGCAACGCAATTAATGTAAGTTAGCTCACTCATTAGGCACCCCAGGCTTT
ACACTTTATGCTTCCGGCTCGTATGTTGTGTGGAATTGTGAGCGGATAACAATTTCACACAGGAAACAGC
TATGACCATGATTACGGATTCACTGGCCGTCGTTTTACAACGTCGTGACTGGGAAAACCCTGGCGTTACC
CAACTTAATCGCCTTGCAGCACATCCCCCTTTCGCCAGCTGGCGTAATAGCGAAGAGGCCCGCACCGATC
GCCCTTCCCAACAGTTGCGCAGCCTGAATGGCGAATGGCGCTTTGCCTGGTTTCCGGCACCAGAAGCGGT
GCCGGAAAGCTGGCTGGAGTGCGATCTTCCTGAGGCCGATACTGTCGTCGTCCCCTCAAACTGGCAGATG
CACGGTTACGATGCGCCCATCTACACCAACGTGACCTATCCCATTACGGTCAATCCGCCGTTTGTTCCCA
CGGAGAATCCGACGGGTTGTTACTCGCTCACATTTAATGTTGATGAAAGCTGGCTACAGGAAGGCCAGAC
GCGAATTATTTTTGATGGCGTTGGAATTAGCTTATCGACTGCACGGTGCACCAATGCTTCTGGCGTCAGG
CAGCCATCGGAAGCTGTGGTATGGCTGTGCAGGTCGTAAATCACTGCATAATTCGTGTCGCTCAAGGCGC
ACTCCCGTTCTGGATAATGTTTTTTGCGCCGACATCATAACGGTTCTGGCAAATATTCTGAAATGAGCTG
TTGACAATTAATCATCGGCTCGTATAATGTGTGGAATTGTGAGCGGATAACAATTTCACACAGGAAACAG
TATTCATGTCCCCTATACTAGGTTATTGGAAAATTAAGGGCCTTGTGCAACCCACTCGACTTCTTTTGGA
ATATCTTGAAGAAAAATATGAAGAGCATTTGTATGAGCGCGATGAAGGTGATAAATGGCGAAACAAAAAG
TTTGAATTGGGTTTGGAGTTTCCCAATCTTCCTTATTATATTGATGGTGATGTTAAATTAACACAGTCTA
TGGCCATCATACGTTATATAGCTGACAAGCACAACATGTTGGGTGGTTGTCCAAAAGAGCGTGCAGAGAT
TTCAATGCTTGAAGGAGCGGTTTTGGATATTAGATACGGTGTTTCGAGAATTGCATATAGTAAAGACTTT
GAAACTCTCAAAGTTGATTTTCTTAGCAAGCTACCTGAAATGCTGAAAATGTTCGAAGATCGTTTATGTC
ATAAAACATATTTAAATGGTGATCATGTAACCCATCCTGACTTCATGTTGTATGACGCTCTTGATGTTGT
TTTATACATGGACCCAATGTGCCTGGATGCGTTCCCAAAATTAGTTTGTTTTAAAAAACGTATTGAAGCT
ATCCCACAAATTGATAAGTACTTGAAATCCAGCAAGTATATAGCATGGCCTTTGCAGGGCTGGCAAGCCA
CGTTTGGTGGTGGCGACCATCCTCCAAAATCGGATCTGGAAGTTCTGTTCCAGGGGCCCCTGGGATCCTA
CCCATACGATGTTCCAGATTACGCTCGATCCCCGGAATTCCCGGGTCGACTCGAGCGGCCGCATCGTGAC
TGACTGACGATCTGCCTCGCGCGTTTCGGTGATGACGGTGAAAACCTCTGACACATGCAGCTCCCGGAGA
CGGTCACAGCTTGTCTGTAAGCGGATGCCGGGAGCAGACAAGCCCGTCAGGGCGCGTCAGCGGGTGTTGG
CGGGTGTCGGGGCGCAGCCATGACCCAGTCACGTAGCGATAGCGGAGTGTATAATTCTTGAAGACGAAAG
GGCCTCGTGATACGCCTATTTTTATAGGTTAATGTCATGATAATAATGGTTTCTTAGACGTCAGGTGGCA
CTTTTCGGGGAAATGTGCGCGGAACCCCTATTTGTTTATTTTTCTAAATACATTCAAATATGTATCCGCT
CATGAGACAATAACCCTGATAAATGCTTCAATAATATTGAAAAAGGAAGAGTATGAGTATTCAACATTTC
CGTGTCGCCCTTATTCCCTTTTTTGCGGCATTTTGCCTTCCTGTTTTTGCTCACCCAGAAACGCTGGTGA
AAGTAAAAGATGCTGAAGATCAGTTGGGTGCACGAGTGGGTTACATCGAACTGGATCTCAACAGCGGTAA
GATCCTTGAGAGTTTTCGCCCCGAAGAACGTTTTCCAATGATGAGCACTTTTAAAGTTCTGCTATGTGGC
GCGGTATTATCCCGTGTTGACGCCGGGCAAGAGCAACTCGGTCGCCGCATACACTATTCTCAGAATGACT
TGGTTGAGTACTCACCAGTCACAGAAAAGCATCTTACGGATGGCATGACAGTAAGAGAATTATGCAGTGC
TGCCATAACCATGAGTGATAACACTGCGGCCAACTTACTTCTGACAACGATCGGAGGACCGAAGGAGCTA
ACCGCTTTTTTGCACAACATGGGGGATCATGTAACTCGCCTTGATCGTTGGGAACCGGAGCTGAATGAAG
CCATACCAAACGACGAGCGTGACACCACGATGCCTGCAGCAATGGCAACAACGTTGCGCAAACTATTAAC
TGGCGAACTACTTACTCTAGCTTCCCGGCAACAATTAATAGACTGGATGGAGGCGGATAAAGTTGCAGGA
CCACTTCTGCGCTCGGCCCTTCCGGCTGGCTGGTTTATTGCTGATAAATCTGGAGCCGGTGAGCGTGGGT
CTCGCGGTATCATTGCAGCACTGGGGCCAGATGGTAAGCCCTCCCGTATCGTAGTTATCTACACGACGGG
GAGTCAGGCAACTATGGATGAACGAAATAGACAGATCGCTGAGATAGGTGCCTCACTGATTAAGCATTGG
TAACTGTCAGACCAAGTTTACTCATATATACTTTAGATTGATTTAAAACTTCATTTTTAATTTAAAAGGA
TCTAGGTGAAGATCCTTTTTGATAATCTCATGACCAAAATCCCTTAACGTGAGTTTTCGTTCCACTGAGC
GTCAGACCCCGTAGAAAAGATCAAAGGATCTTCTTGAGATCCTTTTTTTCTGCGCGTAATCTGCTGCTTG
CAAACAAAAAAACCACCGCTACCAGCGGTGGTTTGTTTGCCGGATCAAGAGCTACCAACTCTTTTTCCGA
AGGTAACTGGCTTCAGCAGAGCGCAGATACCAAATACTGTCCTTCTAGTGTAGCCGTAGTTAGGCCACCA
CTTCAAGAACTCTGTAGCACCGCCTACATACCTCGCTCTGCTAATCCTGTTACCAGTGGCTGCTGCCAGT
GGCGATAAGTCGTGTCTTACCGGGTTGGACTCAAGACGATAGTTACCGGATAAGGCGCAGCGGTCGGGCT
GAACGGGGGGTTCGTGCACACAGCCCAGCTTGGAGCGAACGACCTACACCGAACTGAGATACCTACAGCG
TGAGCTATGAGAAAGCGCCACGCTTCCCGAAGGGAGAAAGGCGGACAGGTATCCGGTAAGCGGCAGGGTC
GGAACAGGAGAGCGCACGAGGGAGCTTCCAGGGGGAAACGCCTGGTATCTTTATAGTCCTGTCGGGTTTC
GCCACCTCTGACTTGAGCGTCGATTTTTGTGATGCTCGTCAGGGGGGCGGAGCCTATGGAAAAACGCCAG
CAACGCGGCCTTTTTACGGTTCCTGGCCTTTTGCTGGCCTTTTGCTCACATGTTCTTTCCTGCGTTATCC
CCTGATTCTGTGGATAACCGTATTACCGCCTTTGAGTGAGCTGATACCGCTCGCCGCAGCCGAACGACCG
AGCGCAGCGAGTCAGTGAGCGAGGAAGCGGAAGAGCGCCTGATGCGGTATTTTCTCCTTACGCATCTGTG
CGGTATTTCACACCGCATAAATTCCGACACCATCGAATGGCGCAAAACCTTTCGCGGTATGGCATGATAG
CGCCCGGAAGAGAGTCAATTCAGGGTGGTGAATGTGAAACCAGTAACGTTATACGATGTCGCAGAGTATG
CCGGTGTCTCTTATCAGACCGTTTCCCGCGTGGTGAACCAGGCCAGCCACGTTTCTGCGAAAACGCGGGA
AAAAGTGGAAGCGGCGATGGCGGAGCTGAATTACATTCCCAACCGCGTGGCACAACAACTGGCGGGCAAA
CAGTCGTTGCTGATTGGCGTTGCCACCTCCAGTCTGGCCCTGCACGCGCCGTCGCAAATTGTCGCGGCGA
TTAAATCTCGCGCCGATCAACTGGGTGCCAGCGTGGTGGTGTCGATGGTAGAACGAAGCGGCGTCGAAGC
CTGTAAAGCGGCGGTGCACAATCTTCTCGCGCAACGCGTCAGTGGGCTGATCATTAACTATCCGCTGGAT
GACCAGGATGCCATTGCTGTGGAAGCTGCCTGCACTAATGTTCCGGCGTTATTTCTTGATGTCTCTGACC
AGACACCCATCAACAGTATTATTTTCTCCCATGAAGACGGTACGCGACTGGGCGTGGAGCATCTGGTCGC
ATTGGGTCACCAGCAAATCGCGCTGTTAGCGGGCCCATTAAGTTCTGTCTCGGCGCGTCTGCGTCTGGCT
GGCTGGCATAAATATCTCACTCGCAATCAAATTCAGCCGATAGCGGAACGGGAAGGCGACTGGAGTGCCA
TGTCCGGTTTTCAACAAACCATGCAAATGCTGAATGAGGGCATCGTTCCCACTGCGATGCTGGTTGCCAA
CGATCAGATGGCGCTGGGCGCAATGCGCGCCATTACCGAGTCCGGGCTGCGCGTTGGTGCGGATATCTCG
GTAGTGGGATACGACGATACCGAAGACAGCTCATGTTATATCCCGCCGTTAACCACCATCAAACAGGATT
TTCGCCTGCTGGGGCAAACCAGCGTGGACCGCTTGCTGCAACTCTCTCAGGGCCAGGCGGTGAAGGGCAA
TCAGCTGTTGCCCGTCTCACTGGTGAAAAGAAAAACCACGCTAGCGC
